>Addgene plasmid #153750 | pGBW-m4252935 | addgene full sequence | sequence record 300764 | Ginkgo NGS Result
GTCACGCCGAAAACCTTTACTTTCAGTCGCACCATCACCATCACCATTAAGGATCCGCAGGCCTCTGCTA
GCTTGACTGACTGAGATACAGCGTACCTTCAGCTCACAGACATGATAAGATACATTGATGAGTTTGGACA
AACCACAACTAGAATGCAGTGAAAAAAATGCTTTATTTGTGAAATTTGTGATGCTATTGCTTTATTTGTA
ACCATTATAAGCTGCAATAAACAAGTTAACAACAACAATTGCATTCATTTTATGTTTCAGGTTCAGGGGG
AGGTGTGGGAGGTTTTTTAAAGCAAGTAAAACCTCTACAAATGTGGTATTGGCCCATCTCTATCGGTATC
GTAGCATAACCCCTTGGGGCCTCTAAACGGGTCTTGAGGGGTTTTTTGTGCCCCTCGGGCCGGATTGCTA
TCTACCGGCATTGGCGCAGAAAAAAATGCCTGATGCGACGCTGCGCGTCTTATACTCCCACATATGCCAG
ATTCAGCAACGGATACGGCTTCCCCAACTTGCCCACTTCCATACGTGTCCTCCTTACCAGAAATTTATCC
TTAAGGTCGTCAGCTATCCTGCAGGCGATCTCTCGATTTCGATCAAGACATTCCTTTAATGGTCTTTTCT
GGACACCACTAGGGGTCAGAAGTAGTTCATCAAACTTTCTTCCCTCCCTAATCTCATTGGTTACCTTGGG
CTATCGAAACTTAATTAACCAGTCAAGTCAGCTACTTGGCGAGATCGACTTGTCTGGGTTTCGACTACGC
TCAGAATTGCGTCAGTCAAGTTCGATCTGGTCCTTGCTATTGCACCCGTTCTCCGATTACGAGTTTCATT
TAAATCATGTGAGCAAAAGGCCAGCAAAAGGCCAGGAACCGTAAAAAGGCCGCGTTGCTGGCGTTTTTCC
ATAGGCTCCGCCCCCCTGACGAGCATCACAAAAATCGACGCTCAAGTCAGAGGTGGCGAAACCCGACAGG
ACTATAAAGATACCAGGCGTTTCCCCCTGGAAGCTCCCTCGTGCGCTCTCCTGTTCCGACCCTGCCGCTT
ACCGGATACCTGTCCGCCTTTCTCCCTTCGGGAAGCGTGGCGCTTTCTCATAGCTCACGCTGTAGGTATC
TCAGTTCGGTGTAGGTCGTTCGCTCCAAGCTGGGCTGTGTGCACGAACCCCCCGTTCAGCCCGACCGCTG
CGCCTTATCCGGTAACTATCGTCTTGAGTCCAACCCGGTAAGACACGACTTATCGCCACTGGCAGCAGCC
ACTGGTAACAGGATTAGCAGAGCGAGGTATGTAGGCGGTGCTACAGAGTTCTTGAAGTGGTGGCCTAACT
ACGGCTACACTAGAAGAACAGTATTTGGTATCTGCGCTCTGCTGAAGCCAGTTACCTTCGGAAAAAGAGT
TGGTAGCTCTTGATCCGGCAAACAAACCACCGCTGGTAGCGGTGGTTTTTTTGTTTGCAAGCAGCAGATT
ACGCGCAGAAAAAAAGGATCTCAAGAAGATCCTTTGATCTTTTCTACGGGGTCTGACGCTCAGTGGAACG
AAAACTCACGTTAAGGGATTTTGGTCATGAGATTATCAAAAAGGATCTTCACCTAGATCCTTTTAAATTA
AAAATGAAGTTTTAAATCAATCTAAAGTATATATGAGTAAACTTGGTCTGACAGTTACCAATGCTTAATC
AGTGAGGCACCTATCTCAGCGATCTGTCTATTTCGTTCATCCATAGTTGCATTTAAATTTCCGAACTCTC
CAAGGCCCTCGTCGGAAAATCTTCAAACCTTTCGTCCGATCCATCTTGCAGGCTACCTCTCGAACGAACT
ATCGCAAGTCTCTTGGCCGGCCTTGCGCCTTGGCTATTGCTTGGCAGCGCCTATCGCCAGGTATTACTCC
AATCCCGAATATCCGAGATCGGGATCACCCGAGAGAAGTTCAACCTACATCCTCAATCCCGATCTATCCG
AGATCCGAGGAATATCGAAATCGGGGCGCGCCTGGCCTCCGCGCCGGGTTTTGGCGCCTCCCGCGGGCGC
CCCCCTCGTCACGGCGAGCGCTGCCACGTCAGACGAAGGGCGCAGGAGCGTCCTGATCCTTCCGCCCGGA
CGCTCAGGACAGCGGCCCGCTGCTCATAAGACTCGGCCTTAGAACCCCAGTATCAGCAGAAGGACATTTT
AGGACGGGACTTGGGTGACTCTAGGGCACTGGTTTTCTTTCCAGAGAGCGGAACAGGCGAGGAAAAGTAG
TCCCTTCTCGGCGATTCTGCGGAGGGATCTCCGTGGGGCGGTGAACGCCGATGATTATATAAGGACGCGC
CGGGTGTGGCACAGCTAGTTCCGTCGCAGCCGGGATTTGGGTCGCGGTTCTTGTTTGTGGATCGCTGTGA
TCGTCACTTGGTGAGTAGCGGGCTGCTGGGCTGGCCGGGGCTTTCGTGGCCGCCGGGCCGCTCGGTGGGA
CGGAAGCGTGTGGAGAGACCGCCAAGGGCTGTAGTCTGGGTCCGCGAGCAAGGTTGCCCTGAACTGGGGG
TTGGGGGGAGCGCAGCAAAATGGCGGCTGTTCCCGAGTCTTGAATGGAAGACGCTTGTGAGGCGGGCTGT
GAGGTCGTTGAAACAAGGTGGGGGGCATGGTGGGCGGCAAGAACCCAAGGTCTTGAGCCCTTCGCTAATG
CGGGAAAGCTCTTATTCGGGTGAGATGGGCTGGGCACCATCTGGGGACCCTGACGTGAAGTTTGTCACTG
ACTGGAGAACTCGGTTTGTCGTCTGTTGCGGGGGCGGCAGTTATGGCGGTGCCGTTGGGCAGTGCACCCG
TACCTTTGGGAGCGCGCGCCCTCGTCGTGTCGTGACGTCACCCGTTCTGTTGGCTTATAATGCAGGGTGG
GGCCACCAGCCGGTAGGTGTGCGGTAGGCTTTTCTCCGTCGCAGGACGCAGGGTTCGGGCCTAGGGTAGG
CTCTCCTGAATCGACAGGCGCCGGACCTCTGGTGAGGGGAGGGATAAGTGAGGCGTCAGTTTCTTTGGTC
GGTTTTATGTACCTATCTTCTTAAGTAGCTGAAGCTCCGGTTTTGAACTATGCGCTCGGGGTTGGCGAGT
GTGTTTTGTGAAGTTTTTTAGGCACCTTTTGAAATGTAATCATTTGGGTCAATATGTAATTTTCAGTGTT
AGACTTGTAAATTGTCCGCTAAATTCTGGCCGTTTTTGGCTTTTTTGTTAGACAACATGGGTAAAAAGCC
TGAACTCACCGCGACGTCTGTCGAGAAGTTTCTGATCGAAAAGTTCGACAGCGTCTCCGACCTGATGCAG
CTCTCGGAGGGCGAAGAATCTCGTGCTTTCAGCTTCGATGTAGGAGGGCGTGGATATGTCCTGCGGGTAA
ATAGCTGCGCCGATGGTTTCTACAAAGATCGTTATGTTTATCGGCACTTTGCATCCGCCGCGCTCCCGAT
TCCGGAAGTGCTTGACATTGGGGAGTTCAGCGAGAGCCTGACCTATTGCATCTCCCGCCGTGCACAGGGT
GTCACGTTGCAAGACCTGCCTGAAACCGAACTGCCCGCTGTTCTGCAGCCGGTCGCGGAGGCAATGGATG
CCATCGCTGCCGCCGATCTTAGCCAGACGAGCGGGTTCGGCCCATTCGGACCGCAAGGAATCGGTCAATA
CACTACATGGCGTGATTTCATATGCGCGATTGCTGATCCCCATGTGTATCACTGGCAAACTGTGATGGAC
GACACCGTCAGTGCGTCCGTCGCGCAGGCTCTCGATGAGCTGATGCTTTGGGCCGAGGACTGCCCCGAAG
TCCGGCACCTCGTGCACGCGGATTTCGGCTCCAACAATGTCCTGACGGACAATGGCCGCATAACAGCGGT
CATTGACTGGAGCGAGGCGATGTTCGGGGATTCCCAATACGAGGTCGCCAACATCTTCTTCTGGAGGCCG
TGGTTGGCTTGTATGGAGCAGCAGACGCGCTACTTCGAGCGGAGGCATCCGGAGCTTGCAGGATCGCCCC
GGCTCCGGGCGTATATGCTCCGCATTGGTCTTGACCAACTCTATCAGAGCTTGGTTGACGGCAATTTCGA
TGATGCAGCTTGGGCGCAGGGTCGATGCGACGCAATCGTCCGATCCGGAGCCGGGACTGTCGGGCGTACA
CAAATCGCCCGCAGAAGCGCCGCCGTCTGGACCGATGGCTGTGTAGAAGTACTCGCCGATAGTGGAAACC
GACGCCCCAGCACTCGTCCGAGGGCAAAGGAATAAGCTAGTATGTAAGCCTAGTCTTAGATAATAAAATC
GCTATCCATCGAAGATGGATGTGTGTTGGTTTTTTGTGTGTGTAACGCTAGGCGCGCCTGGTGTACCGAG
AACGATCCTCTCAGTGCGAGTCTCGACGATCCATATCGTTGCTTGGCAGTCAGCCAGTCGGAATCCAGCT
TGGGACCCAGGAAGTCCAATCGTCAGATATTGTACTCAAGCCTGGTCACGGCAGCGTACCGATCTGTTTA
AACCTAGATATTGATAGTCTGATCGGTCAACGTATAATCGAGTCCTAGCTTTTGCAAACATCTATCAAGA
GACAGGATCAGCAGGAGGCTTTCGCATGAGTATTCAACATTTCCGTGTCGCCCTTATTCCCTTTTTTGCG
GCATTTTGCCTTCCTGTTTTTGCTCACCCAGAAACGCTGGTGAAAGTAAAAGATGCTGAAGATCAGTTGG
GTGCGCGAGTGGGTTACATCGAACTGGATCTCAACAGCGGTAAGATCCTTGAGAGTTTTCGCCCCGAAGA
ACGCTTTCCAATGATGAGCACTTTTAAAGTTCTGCTATGTGGCGCGGTATTATCCCGTATTGACGCCGGG
CAAGAGCAACTCGGTCGCCGCATACACTATTCTCAGAATGACTTGGTTGAGTATTCACCAGTCACAGAAA
AGCATCTTACGGATGGCATGACAGTAAGAGAATTATGCAGTGCTGCCATAACCATGAGTGATAACACTGC
GGCCAACTTACTTCTGACAACGATTGGAGGACCGAAGGAGCTAACCGCTTTTTTGCACAACATGGGGGAT
CATGTAACTCGCCTTGATCGTTGGGAACCGGAGCTGAATGAAGCCATACCAAACGACGAGCGTGACACCA
CGATGCCTGTAGCAATGGCAACAACCTTGCGTAAACTATTAACTGGCGAACTACTTACTCTAGCTTCCCG
GCAACAGTTGATAGACTGGATGGAGGCGGATAAAGTTGCAGGACCACTTCTGCGCTCGGCCCTTCCGGCT
GGCTGGTTTATTGCTGATAAATCTGGAGCCGGTGAGCGTGGGTCTCGCGGTATCATTGCAGCACTGGGGC
CAGATGGTAAGCCCTCCCGTATCGTAGTTATCTACACGACGGGGAGTCAGGCAACTATGGATGAACGAAA
TAGACAGATCGCTGAGATAGGTGCCTCACTGATTAAGCATTGGTAACCGATTCTAGGTGCATTGGCGCAG
AAAAAAATGCCTGATGCGACGCTGCGCGTCTTATACTCCCACATATGCCAGATTCAGCAACGGATACGGC
TTCCCCAACTTGCCCACTTCCATACGTGTCCTCCTTACCAGAAATTTATCCTTAAGATCCCGAATCGTTT
AAACTCGACTCTGGCTCTATCGAATCTCCGTCGTTTCGAGCTTACGCGAACAGCCGTGGCGCTCATTTGC
TCGTCGGGCATCGAATCTCGTCAGCTATCGTCAGCTTACCTTTTTGGCAGCGATCGCGGCTCCCGACATC
TTGGACCATTAGCTCCACAGGTATCTTCTTCCCTCTAGTGGTCATAACAGCAGCTTCAGCTACCTCTCAA
TTCAAAAAACCCCTCAAGACCCGTTTAGAGGCCCCAAGGGGTTATGCTATCAATCGTTGCGTTACACACA
CAAAAAACCAACACACATCCATCTTCGATGGATAGCGATTTTATTATCTAACTGCTGATCGAGTGTAGCC
AGATCTAGTAATCAATTACGGGGTCATTAGTTCATAGCCCATATATGGAGTTCCGCGTTACATAACTTAC
GGTAAATGGCCCGCCTGGCTGACCGCCCAACGACCCCCGCCCATTGACGTCAATAATGACGTATGTTCCC
ATAGTAACGCCAATAGGGACTTTCCATTGACGTCAATGGGTGGAGTATTTACGGTAAACTGCCCACTTGG
CAGTACATCAAGTGTATCATATGCCAAGTACGCCCCCTATTGACGTCAATGACGGTAAATGGCCCGCCTG
GCATTATGCCCAGTACATGACCTTATGGGACTTTCCTACTTGGCAGTACATCTACGTATTAGTCATCGCT
ATTACCATGCTGATGCGGTTTTGGCAGTACATCAATGGGCGTGGATAGCGGTTTGACTCACGGGGATTTC
CAAGTCTCCACCCCATTGACGTCAATGGGAGTTTGTTTTGGCACCAAAATCAACGGGACTTTCCAAAATG
TCGTAACAACTCCGCCCCATTGACGCAAATGGGCGGTAGGCGTGTACGGTGGGAGGTCTATATAAGCAGA
GCTGGTTTAGTGAACCGTCAGATCAGATCTTTGTCGATCCTACCATCCACTCGACACACCCGCCAGCGGC
CGCCACCATGATAGAACTATCGCTCATCGACTTTTATCTGTGCTTCTTGGCTTTCCTGCTTTTTCTGGTG
CTCATTATGCTAATCATTTTTTGGTTCAGTCTGGAGTTACAAGATCATAATGAGACAT
Features (pLannotate 1.2.2; 20 found; start..end, strand, type, name):
     30..47      +  CDS            6xHis: 6xHis affinity tag
    116..237     -  polyA_signal   SV40 poly(A) signal: SV40 polyadenylation signal
    260..329     -  CDS            large T antigen (fragment): large T antigen from SV40 (simian virus 40)
    352..398     +  terminator     T7 terminator: transcription terminator for bacteriophage T7 RNA polymerase
    428..564     +  terminator     rrnG terminator: transcription terminator from the E. coli ribosomal RNA rrnG operon (Albrechtsen et al., 1991)
    609..680     +  misc_feature   3' β-globin insulator: insulator downstream of the human β-globin locus (Farrell et al., 2002)
    906..1494    -  rep_origin     ori: high-copy-number ColE1/pMB1/pBR322/pUC origin of replication
   1666..1730    -  CDS            bla(M) (fragment): β-lactamase lacking the signal sequence; bla(M); allows cytosolic expression of β-lactamase
   1994..3203    +  promoter       UbC promoter: human ubiquitin C promoter
   3213..4234    +  CDS            HygR (fragment): hygromycin B phosphotransferase confers resistance to hygromycin
   4262..4310    +  polyA_signal   poly(A) signal: synthetic polyadenylation signal
   4576..5436    +  CDS            AmpR: β-lactamase; bla; confers resistance to ampicillin, carbenicillin, and related antibiotics
   5449..5585    +  terminator     rrnG terminator: transcription terminator from the E. coli ribosomal RNA rrnG operon (Albrechtsen et al., 1991)
   5737..5808    +  misc_feature   5' β-globin insulator: insulator upstream of the human β-globin locus (Farrell et al., 2002)
   5813..5859    -  terminator     T7 terminator: transcription terminator for bacteriophage T7 RNA polymerase
   5877..5925    -  polyA_signal   poly(A) signal: synthetic polyadenylation signal
   6006..6309    +  enhancer       CMV enhancer: human cytomegalovirus immediate early enhancer
   6382..6399    -  promoter       CMV promoter (fragment): human cytomegalovirus (CMV) immediate early promoter
   6462..6513    +  promoter       CMVd2 promoter: truncated human cytomegalovirus (CMV) immediate early promoter that yields moderately reduced expression relative to the full-length promoter
   6588..8       +  CDS            NS7B_SARS2 (across the origin): Experimental evidence at protein level: Swiss-Prot protein existence level 1. From Severe acute respiratory syndrome coronavirus 2 (2019-nCoV) (SARS-CoV-2).
