[The description below was written by a language model from this plasmid's Addgene catalogue record and pLannotate feature annotations shown in this document.]
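Description:
pGBW-m4252935 is a mammalian expression plasmid for the wild-type ORF7b accessory protein of SARS-CoV-2, built on a pTwist_CMV_Hygro_6 backbone from which an AarI site has been removed. The sequenced plasmid is about 6.7 kb. It is maintained in E. coli at high copy through a ColE1/pUC-type origin and selected with ampicillin via a full-length β-lactamase gene. For selection in mammalian cells it carries a separate cassette in which the human ubiquitin C promoter drives hygromycin B phosphotransferase, followed by a synthetic polyadenylation signal.

The short ORF7b coding sequence (about 125 bp, annotated as spanning the numbering origin of the circular map) sits downstream of the CMV immediate-early enhancer and CMV promoter elements. According to the catalogue record it is fused at its C terminus to a backbone-encoded tag consisting of a TEV protease cleavage site and a 6xHis tag. The feature table annotates the 6xHis sequence just after the ORF but does not separately annotate the TEV site. Transcripts are terminated by an SV40 polyadenylation signal. The expression unit is flanked by short 5' and 3' β-globin insulator elements. Bacterial T7 and rrnG terminators and an additional synthetic poly(A) signal also border the cassettes, presumably limiting read-through between the modules. Small fragments annotated as SV40 large T antigen and β-lactamase appear to be incidental matches to backbone sequence rather than functional genes.

The design suits transient or hygromycin-selected stable expression of ORF7b in mammalian cells. The His tag permits detection or affinity purification, and TEV cleavage allows its removal afterwards.
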