Addgene plasmid #153750: pGBW-m4252935
Purpose: Mammalian expression plasmid for SARS-CoV-2 ORF7b
Depositing lab: Ginkgo Bioworks & Benjie Chen. Depositing organization: Ginkgo Bioworks.
Backbone
  Vector backbone: pTwist_CMV_Hygro_6 with AarI site removed
  Backbone size w/o insert (bp): 6525
  Vector type: Mammalian Expression
  Selectable markers: Hygromycin
Growth in bacteria
  Bacterial resistance: Ampicillin, 100 μg/mL
  Growth temperature: 37°C
  Growth strain: DH5alpha
  Copy number: High Copy
Gene/Insert
  Gene/Insert name: SARS-CoV-2 ORF7b
  Species: Severe acute respiratory syndrome coronavirus 2
  Insert size (bp): 125
  Mutation: wt
  Entrez Gene: ORF7b (a.k.a. GU280_gp08)
  Promoter: CMV
  Tag / fusion protein: Cleavable TEV;6xHis-003 (C terminal on backbone)
  Cloning method: Unknown
Resource information
  A portion of this plasmid was derived from a plasmid made by: GinkgoBioworks
Depositor comments: NCBI reference sequence: 43740574
How to cite: pGBW-m4252935 was a gift from Ginkgo Bioworks & Benjie Chen (Addgene plasmid # 153750 ; http://n2t.net/addgene:153750 ; RRID:Addgene_153750)
